Addgene plasmid #182396: pRSFDuet-1_DARPinOFF7
Purpose: Bacterial expression of DARPinOFF7
Depositing lab: Dan Mulvihill. Depositing organization: London and South East University Group (LASE). Publication: High-yield vesicle-packaged recombinant protein production from E. coli. Eastwood TA, Baker K, Streather BR, Allen N, Wang L, Botchway SW, Brown IR, Hiscock JR, Lennon C, Mulvihill DP. Cell Rep Methods. 2023 Feb 2;3(2):100396. doi: 10.1016/j.crmeth.2023.100396. eCollection 2023 Feb 27. PubMed 36936078.
Backbone
  Vector backbone: pRSFDUET-1
  Backbone manufacturer: Novagen
  Vector type: Bacterial Expression
Growth in bacteria
  Bacterial resistance: Kanamycin, 50 μg/mL
  Growth temperature: 37°C
  Growth strain: DH5alpha
  Copy number: High Copy
Gene/Insert
  Gene/Insert name: DARPinOFF7
  Species: Agrobacterium radiobacter
  GenBank ID: UniProtKB: B9JMD9
  Promoter: T7
  Cloning method: Restriction Enzyme; 5′ cloning site Unknown (unknown if destroyed); 3′ cloning site Unknown (unknown if destroyed)
Resource information
  A portion of this plasmid was derived from a plasmid made by: Synthetic
Terms and licenses: Academic/Nonprofit Terms; Industry Terms: Not Available to Industry
How to cite: pRSFDuet-1_DARPinOFF7 was a gift from Dan Mulvihill (Addgene plasmid # 182396 ; http://n2t.net/addgene:182396 ; RRID:Addgene_182396)
