[The description below was written by a language model from this plasmid's Addgene catalogue record and pLannotate feature annotations shown in this document.]
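Description:
pRSFDuet-1_DARPinOFF7 is a bacterial expression plasmid built on the Novagen pRSFDuet-1 backbone, a dual-cassette T7 vector for E. coli. It replicates from the RSF1030 origin, which is listed as high copy and is compatible with plasmids carrying other origin types, so it can be co-maintained with additional expression vectors in the same cell. Selection is by kanamycin through an aminoglycoside phosphotransferase gene (aph(3')-Ia). The plasmid also carries lacI with its own promoter, supplying the lac repressor.

The 4,297 nt sequence record shows the two T7 promoter/lac operator units typical of Duet vectors. The first, spanning the sequence origin, is followed by a T7 gene 10 ribosome binding site but has no annotated coding sequence. The only annotated insert-sized open reading frame (about 460 nt) lies downstream of the second T7 promoter/lac operator. The annotation software labels it as a fragment of mouse Gabpb1, which most likely reflects similarity between ankyrin repeat proteins, since DARPins are designed ankyrin repeat proteins; this region presumably corresponds to the DARPinOFF7 insert. The catalogue lists the insert as synthetic in origin, with Agrobacterium radiobacter as the species, and the cloning sites are not recorded. Short matches downstream include a fragment of a tag containing 6xHis and an S-Tag fragment ahead of the T7 terminator, but the record does not state whether these are fused in frame to the insert. The small TcR, SET1 and extra AmpR promoter fragments are probably incidental backbone matches.

Expression requires a host supplying T7 RNA polymerase and is inducible with IPTG, which relieves lac repression. The stated purpose is bacterial production of DARPinOFF7, in connection with work on vesicle-packaged recombinant protein production in E. coli.
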