Features (pLannotate 1.2.2; 19 found; start..end, strand, type, name):
      3..27      +  protein_bind   lac operator: The lac repressor binds to the lac operator to inhibit transcription in E. coli. This inhibition can be relieved by adding lactose or isopropyl-β-D-thiogalactopyranoside (IPTG). lac repressor encoded by lacI
     42..64      +  RBS            RBS: efficient ribosome binding site from bacteriophage T7 gene 10 (Olins and Rangwala, 1989)
    214..232     +  promoter       T7 promoter: promoter for bacteriophage T7 RNA polymerase
    233..257     +  protein_bind   lac operator: The lac repressor binds to the lac operator to inhibit transcription in E. coli. This inhibition can be relieved by adding lactose or isopropyl-β-D-thiogalactopyranoside (IPTG). lac repressor encoded by lacI
    324..785     +  CDS            Gabpb1 (fragment): GABP1_MOUSE - Also known as Gabpb, Gabpb2. Experimental evidence at protein level: Swiss-Prot protein existence level 1. Transcription factor capable of interacting with purine rich repeats (GA repeats) (PubMed:25200183). Acts as a a master regulator of nuclear-encoded mitochondrial genes (PubMed:25200183). From Mus musculus (Mouse).
    801..818     +  CDS            capTEV™ (fragment): composite tag for in vivo biotinylation, TEV protease cleavage, and 6xHis tagging
    834..875     +  CDS            S-Tag (fragment): affinity and epitope tag derived from pancreatic ribonuclease A
    905..922     +  CDS            SET1 (fragment): solubility-enhancement tag derived from T7 phage gene 10B
    930..977     +  terminator     T7 terminator: transcription terminator for bacteriophage T7 RNA polymerase
   1141..1198    +  promoter       AmpR promoter (fragment): bla
   1207..2022    -  CDS            KanR: aminoglycoside phosphotransferase; aph(3')-Ia; confers resistance to kanamycin in bacteria or G418 (Geneticin®) in eukaryotes
   2023..2114    -  promoter       AmpR promoter: bla
   2130..2879    -  rep_origin     RSF ori: Plasmids containing the RSF 1030 origin of replication can be propagated in E. coli cells that contain additional plasmids with compatible origins.
   2962..3026    -  CDS            TcR (fragment): tetracycline efflux protein; tet; confers resistance to tetracycline
   3041..3062    -  protein_bind   CAP binding site: CAP binding activates transcription in the presence of cAMP. E. coli catabolite activator protein
   3075..4157    -  CDS            lacI: lac repressor; lacI; The lac repressor binds to the lac operator to inhibit transcription in E. coli. This inhibition can be relieved by adding lactose or isopropyl-β-D-thiogalactopyranoside (IPTG).
   4158..4235    -  promoter       lacI promoter: lacI
   4243..4278    -  CDS            TcR (fragment): tetracycline efflux protein; tet; confers resistance to tetracycline
   4281..2       +  promoter       T7 promoter (across the origin): promoter for bacteriophage T7 RNA polymerase
>Addgene plasmid #182396 | pRSFDuet-1_DARPinOFF7 | addgene full sequence | sequence record 360644 | Addgene NGS Result
GGGGAATTGTGAGCGGATAACAATTCCCCTGTAGAAATAATTTTGTTTAACTTTAATAAGGAGATATACC
ATGGGCAGCAGCCATCACCATCATCACCACAGCCAGGATCCGAATTCGAGCTCGGCGCGCCTGCAGGTCG
ACAAGCTTGCGGCCGCATAATGCTTAAGTCGAACAGAAAGTAATCGTATTGTACACGGCCGCATAATCGA
AATTAATACGACTCACTATAGGGGAATTGTGAGCGGATAACAATTCCCCATCTTAGTATATTAGTTAAGT
ATAAGAAGGAGATATACATATGGGAGGAAGCGGAATGGGTTCGGACTTAGGCCGCAAGTTACTGGAAGCT
GCACGCGCGGGTCAAGACGACGAGGTACGCATCCTTATGGCCAATGGTGCGGACGTCAACGCCGCCGATA
ATACCGGAACAACTCCTTTGCACCTCGCAGCATATTCCGGCCATTTAGAGATTGTAGAGGTACTGCTTAA
GCACGGTGCCGATGTAGATGCGTCGGACGTATTCGGGTACACGCCTCTCCACCTCGCCGCTTATTGGGGC
CACTTAGAAATTGTAGAGGTGCTCTTGAAGAATGGTGCCGACGTGAATGCTATGGATTCAGACGGCATGA
CACCGCTCCATCTGGCCGCGAAATGGGGTTATCTGGAGATCGTCGAGGTTCTCTTGAAACATGGCGCCGA
CGTCAATGCACAAGATAAGTTCGGCAAGACTGCCTTCGACATCAGCATCGACAACGGTAATGAGGACCTG
GCCGAGATCCTTCAAAAGTTGAATGGTACCCATCATCATCATCATCATTAACTCGAGTCTGGTAAAGAAA
CCGCTGCTGCGAAATTTGAACGCCAGCACATGGACTCGTCTACTAGCGCAGCTTAATTAACCTAGGCTGC
TGCCACCGCTGAGCAATAACTAGCATAACCCCTTGGGGCCTCTAAACGGGTCTTGAGGGGTTTTTTGCTG
AAACCTCAGGCATTTGAGAAGCACACGGTCACACTGCTTCCGGTAGTCAATAAACCGGTAAACCAGCAAT
AGACATAAGCGGCTATTTAACGACCCTGCCCTGAACCGACGACAAGCTGACGACCGGGTCTCCGCAAGTG
GCACTTTTCGGGGAAATGTGCGCGGAACCCCTATTTGTTTATTTTTCTAAATACATTCAAATATGTATCC
GCTCATGAATTAATTCTTAGAAAAACTCATCGAGCATCAAATGAAACTGCAATTTATTCATATCAGGATT
ATCAATACCATATTTTTGAAAAAGCCGTTTCTGTAATGAAGGAGAAAACTCACCGAGGCAGTTCCATAGG
ATGGCAAGATCCTGGTATCGGTCTGCGATTCCGACTCGTCCAACATCAATACAACCTATTAATTTCCCCT
CGTCAAAAATAAGGTTATCAAGTGAGAAATCACCATGAGTGACGACTGAATCCGGTGAGAATGGCAAAAG
TTTATGCATTTCTTTCCAGACTTGTTCAACAGGCCAGCCATTACGCTCGTCATCAAAATCACTCGCATCA
ACCAAACCGTTATTCATTCGTGATTGCGCCTGAGCGAGACGAAATACGCGGTCGCTGTTAAAAGGACAAT
TACAAACAGGAATCGAATGCAACCGGCGCAGGAACACTGCCAGCGCATCAACAATATTTTCACCTGAATC
AGGATATTCTTCTAATACCTGGAATGCTGTTTTCCCGGGGATCGCAGTGGTGAGTAACCATGCATCATCA
GGAGTACGGATAAAATGCTTGATGGTCGGAAGAGGCATAAATTCCGTCAGCCAGTTTAGTCTGACCATCT
CATCTGTAACATCATTGGCAACGCTACCTTTGCCATGTTTCAGAAACAACTCTGGCGCATCGGGCTTCCC
ATACAATCGATAGATTGTCGCACCTGATTGCCCGACATTATCGCGAGCCCATTTATACCCATATAAATCA
GCATCCATGTTGGAATTTAATCGCGGCCTAGAGCAAGACGTTTCCCGTTGAATATGGCTCATACTCTTCC
TTTTTCAATATTATTGAAGCATTTATCAGGGTTATTGTCTCATGAGCGGATACATATTTGAATGTATTTA
GAAAAATAAACAAATAGGCATGCAGCGCTCTTCCGCTTCCTCGCTCACTGACTCGCTACGCTCGGTCGTT
CGACTGCGGCGAGCGGTGTCAGCTCACTCAAAAGCGGTAATACGGTTATCCACAGAATCAGGGGATAAAG
CCGGAAAGAACATGTGAGCAAAAAGCAAAGCACCGGAAGAAGCCAACGCCGCAGGCGTTTTTCCATAGGC
TCCGCCCCCCTGACGAGCATCACAAAAATCGACGCTCAAGCCAGAGGTGGCGAAACCCGACAGGACTATA
AAGATACCAGGCGTTTCCCCCTGGAAGCTCCCTCGTGCGCTCTCCTGTTCCGACCCTGCCGCTTACCGGA
TACCTGTCCGCCTTTCTCCCTTCGGGAAGCGTGGCGCTTTCTCATAGCTCACGCTGTTGGTATCTCAGTT
CGGTGTAGGTCGTTCGCTCCAAGCTGGGCTGTGTGCACGAACCCCCCGTTCAGCCCGACCGCTGCGCCTT
ATCCGGTAACTATCGTCTTGAGTCCAACCCGGTAAGACACGACTTATCGCCACTGGCAGCAGCCATTGGT
AACTGATTTAGAGGACTTTGTCTTGAAGTTATGCACCTGTTAAGGCTAAACTGAAAGAACAGATTTTGGT
GAGTGCGGTCCTCCAACCCACTTACCTTGGTTCAAAGAGTTGGTAGCTCAGCGAACCTTGAGAAAACCAC
CGTTGGTAGCGGTGGTTTTTCTTTATTTATGAGATGATGAATCAATCGGTCTATCAAGTCAACGAACAGC
TATTCCGTTACTCTAGATTTCAGTGCAATTTATCTCTTCAAATGTAGCACCTGAAGTCAGCCCCATACGA
TATAAGTTGTAATTCTCATGTTAGTCATGCCCCGCGCCCACCGGAAGGAGCTGACTGGGTTGAAGGCTCT
CAAGGGCATCGGTCGAGATCCCGGTGCCTAATGAGTGAGCTAACTTACATTAATTGCGTTGCGCTCACTG
CCCGCTTTCCAGTCGGGAAACCTGTCGTGCCAGCTGCATTAATGAATCGGCCAACGCGCGGGGAGAGGCG
GTTTGCGTATTGGGCGCCAGGGTGGTTTTTCTTTTCACCAGTGAGACGGGCAACAGCTGATTGCCCTTCA
CCGCCTGGCCCTGAGAGAGTTGCAGCAAGCGGTCCACGCTGGTTTGCCCCAGCAGGCGAAAATCCTGTTT
GATGGTGGTTAACGGCGGGATATAACATGAGCTGTCTTCGGTATCGTCGTATCCCACTACCGAGATGTCC
GCACCAACGCGCAGCCCGGACTCGGTAATGGCGCGCATTGCGCCCAGCGCCATCTGATCGTTGGCAACCA
GCATCGCAGTGGGAACGATGCCCTCATTCAGCATTTGCATGGTTTGTTGAAAACCGGACATGGCACTCCA
GTCGCCTTCCCGTTCCGCTATCGGCTGAATTTGATTGCGAGTGAGATATTTATGCCAGCCAGCCAGACGC
AGACGCGCCGAGACAGAACTTAATGGGCCCGCTAACAGCGCGATTTGCTGGTGACCCAATGCGACCAGAT
GCTCCACGCCCAGTCGCGTACCGTCTTCATGGGAGAAAATAATACTGTTGATGGGTGTCTGGTCAGAGAC
ATCAAGAAATAACGCCGGAACATTAGTGCAGGCAGCTTCCACAGCAATGGCATCCTGGTCATCCAGCGGA
TAGTTAATGATCAGCCCACTGACGCGTTGCGCGAGAAGATTGTGCACCGCCGCTTTACAGGCTTCGACGC
CGCTTCGTTCTACCATCGACACCACCACGCTGGCACCCAGTTGATCGGCGCGAGATTTAATCGCCGCGAC
AATTTGCGACGGCGCGTGCAGGGCCAGACTGGAGGTGGCAACGCCAATCAGCAACGACTGTTTGCCCGCC
AGTTGTTGTGCCACGCGGTTGGGAATGTAATTCAGCTCCGCCATCGCCGCTTCCACTTTTTCCCGCGTTT
TCGCAGAAACGTGGCTGGCCTGGTTCACCACGCGGGAAACGGTCTGATAAGAGACACCGGCATACTCTGC
GACATCGTATAACGTTACTGGTTTCACATTCACCACCCTGAATTGACTCTCTTCCGGGCGCTATCATGCC
ATACCGCGAAAGGTTTTGCGCCATTCGATGGTGTCCGGGATCTCGACGCTCTCCCTTATGCGACTCCTGC
ATTAGGAAATTAATACGACTCACTATA
